Addgene plasmid #102884: pG23A
Purpose: Plasmid used for the C-terminal tagging of Cdc14 with mCherry and the auxin-inducible degron in yeast.
Depositing lab: Matthias Heinemann. Depositing organization: University of Groningen. Publication: Autonomous Metabolic Oscillations Robustly Gate the Early and Late Cell Cycle. Papagiannakis A, Niebel B, Wit EC, Heinemann M. Mol Cell. 2017 Jan 19;65(2):285-295. doi: 10.1016/j.molcel.2016.11.018. Epub 2016 Dec 15. PubMed 27989441.
Backbone
  Vector backbone: HO-poly-KanMX4-HO
  Backbone manufacturer: https://www.ncbi.nlm.nih.gov/pmc/articles/PMC55758/
  Backbone size w/o insert (bp): 2531
  Total vector size (bp): 5849
  Vector type: Yeast Expression
  Selectable markers: NatMX (select with Nourseotrichin)
Growth in bacteria
  Bacterial resistance: Ampicillin, 100 μg/mL
  Growth temperature: 37°C
  Growth strain: DH5alpha
  Copy number: High Copy
Gene/Insert
  Gene/Insert name: Cdc14/mCherry-AID(71-114)-NatMX (alt name: OAF3)
  Species: S. cerevisiae (budding yeast)
  Insert size (bp): 2328
  Entrez Gene: CDC14 (a.k.a. YFR028C, OAF3)
  Promoter: Native promoter
  Tag / fusion protein: mCherry (C terminal on insert); AID(71-114) (C terminal on insert)
  Cloning method: Gibson Cloning
  Sequencing primers: 5′ ATGACGAATCCATGCAGG; 3′ ggtcacagcttgtctgtaa
Resource information
  A portion of this plasmid was derived from a plasmid made by: The AID(71-114) sequence was retrieved from: Morawska, M., and Ulrich, H.D. (2013). An expanded tool kit for the auxin-inducible degron system in budding yeast. Yeast 30, 341–351. mCherry was retrieved from the pBS35 plasmid.
Terms and licenses: Academic/Nonprofit Terms; Industry Terms: Not Available to Industry
Depositor comments: This plasmid can be used to dynamically and conditionally deplete Cdc14 in yeast. A characterization guide can be found here: https://www.nature.com/articles/s41598-017-04791-6 Detailed description of plasmid construction can be found in the Supplemental Experimental Procedures of the original paper: http://www.cell.com/molecular-cell/pdfExtended/S1097-2765(16)30726-2
How to cite: pG23A was a gift from Matthias Heinemann (Addgene plasmid # 102884 ; http://n2t.net/addgene:102884 ; RRID:Addgene_102884)
