[The description below was written by a language model from this plasmid's Addgene catalogue record and the feature table of its GenBank file.]
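Description:
pG23A is a yeast integrative tagging plasmid built by Gibson assembly on the HO-poly-KanMX4-HO backbone. It is designed to fuse mCherry and an auxin-inducible degron to the C-terminus of the Saccharomyces cerevisiae phosphatase Cdc14 at its chromosomal locus. In E. coli the 5.8 kb plasmid is maintained at high copy through a ColE1/pUC-type origin and selected with ampicillin via the bla gene. No yeast replication origin is annotated, which fits a construct that works by genomic integration rather than episomal maintenance.

The depositor's map shows the cassette beginning with roughly 500 bp from the 3′ end of the CDC14 coding sequence, joined in frame to mCherry. This is followed by a short S3 sequence, a 5×GA linker, the minimal AID fragment (IAA17 residues 71–114 in the catalogue entry), a stop codon and the CYC1 terminator. Downstream, in the opposite orientation, lies a natMX marker, with the Streptomyces noursei nat1 acetyltransferase placed between the Ashbya gossypii TEF promoter and terminator, giving nourseothricin resistance in yeast. About 490 bp of sequence from downstream of CDC14 closes the cassette. The two CDC14-derived segments presumably act as homology arms for recombination, so the fusion remains under the native CDC14 promoter, as the record states. The second, automatically annotated map describes the same elements with shifted coordinates, but it does not label the CDC14 arms or the degron.

According to the depositor, the construct allows dynamic, conditional depletion of Cdc14 while the protein is followed by red fluorescence. Auxin-triggered degradation generally needs a plant TIR1 F-box protein in the host strain, and this plasmid does not supply one.
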