LOCUS       Exported 5849 bp ds-DNA circular SYN 12-MAY-2021
DEFINITION  Plasmid used for the C-terminal tagging of Cdc14 with mCherry and
            the auxin-inducible degron in yeast..
ACCESSION   .
VERSION     .
KEYWORDS    pG23A
SOURCE      synthetic DNA construct
  ORGANISM  synthetic DNA construct
REFERENCE   1 (bases 1 to 5849)
  AUTHORS   Papagiannakis A, Niebel B, Wit EC, Heinemann M
  TITLE     Autonomous Metabolic Oscillations Robustly Gate the Early and Late
            Cell Cycle.
  JOURNAL   Mol Cell. 2017 Jan 19;65(2):285-295. doi:
            10.1016/j.molcel.2016.11.018. Epub 2016 Dec 15.
  PUBMED    27989441
REFERENCE   2 (bases 1 to 5849)
  AUTHORS   .
  TITLE     Direct Submission
  JOURNAL   Exported May 12, 2021 from SnapGene Server 1.1.58
            http://www.snapgene.com
FEATURES             Location/Qualifiers
     source          1..5849
                     /organism="synthetic DNA construct"
                     /mol_type="other DNA"
     protein_bind    1..22
                     /label=CAP binding site
                     /bound_moiety="E. coli catabolite activator protein"
                     /note="CAP binding activates transcription in the presence
                     of cAMP."
     CDS             572..1279
                     /codon_start=1
                     /product="monomeric derivative of DsRed fluorescent protein
                     (Shaner et al., 2004)"
                     /label=mCherry
                     /note="mammalian codon-optimized"
                     /translation="MVSKGEEDNMAIIKEFMRFKVHMEGSVNGHEFEIEGEGEGRPYEG
                     TQTAKLKVTKGGPLPFAWDILSPQFMYGSKAYVKHPADIPDYLKLSFPEGFKWERVMNF
                     EDGGVVTVTQDSSLQDGEFIYKVKLRGTNFPSDGPVMQKKTMGWEASSERMYPEDGALK
                     GEIKQRLKLKDGGHYDAEVKTTYKAKKPVQLPGAYNVNIKLDITSHNEDYTIVEQYERA
                     EGRHSTGGMDELYK"
     primer_bind     complement(717..735)
                     /label=mCherry-R
                     /note="mCherry, reverse primer"
     primer_bind     985..1004
                     /label=mCherry-F
                     /note="mCherry, forward primer"
     terminator      1501..1690
                     /gene="S. cerevisiae CYC1"
                     /label=CYC1 terminator
                     /note="transcription terminator for CYC1"
     gene            complement(1745..2864)
                     /label=natMX6
                     /note="yeast selectable marker conferring nourseothricin
                     resistance"
     terminator      1745..1942
                     /label=TEF terminator
                     /note="Ashbya gossypii TEF terminator"
     CDS             complement(1948..2520)
                     /codon_start=1
                     /gene="Streptomyces noursei nat1"
                     /product="nourseothricin acetyltransferase"
                     /label=NrsR
                     /note="confers resistance to nourseothricin"
                     /translation="MGTTLDDTAYRYRTSVPGDAEAIEALDGSFTTDTVFRVTATGDGF
                     TLREVPVDPPLTKVFPDDESDDESDDGEDGDPDSRTFVAYGDDGDLAGFVVVSYSGWNR
                     RLTVEDIEVAPEHRGHGVGRALMGLATEFARERGAGHLWLEVTNVNAPAIHAYRRMGFT
                     LCGLDTALYDGTASDGEQALYMSMPCP"
     promoter        complement(2521..2864)
                     /label=TEF promoter
                     /note="Ashbya gossypii TEF promoter"
     primer_bind     3398..3419
                     /label=F1ori-F
                     /note="F1 origin, forward primer"
     primer_bind     complement(3573..3592)
                     /label=pRS-marker
                     /note="pRS vectors, use to sequence yeast selectable
                     marker"
     primer_bind     3692..3714
                     /label=pGEX 3'
                     /note="pGEX vectors, reverse primer"
     primer_bind     complement(3752..3770)
                     /label=pBRforEco
                     /note="pBR322 vectors, upsteam of EcoRI site, forward
                     primer"
     promoter        3838..3942
                     /gene="bla"
                     /label=AmpR promoter
     CDS             3943..4803
                     /codon_start=1
                     /gene="bla"
                     /product="beta-lactamase"
                     /label=AmpR
                     /note="confers resistance to ampicillin, carbenicillin, and
                     related antibiotics"
                     /translation="MSIQHFRVALIPFFAAFCLPVFAHPETLVKVKDAEDQLGARVGYI
                     ELDLNSGKILESFRPEERFPMMSTFKVLLCGAVLSRIDAGQEQLGRRIHYSQNDLVEYS
                     PVTEKHLTDGMTVRELCSAAITMSDNTAANLLLTTIGGPKELTAFLHNMGDHVTRLDRW
                     EPELNEAIPNDERDTTMPVAMATTLRKLLTGELLTLASRQQLIDWMEADKVAGPLLRSA
                     LPAGWFIADKSGAGERGSRGIIAALGPDGKPSRIVVIYTTGSQATMDERNRQIAEIGAS
                     LIKHW"
     primer_bind     complement(4161..4180)
                     /label=Amp-R
                     /note="Ampicillin resistance gene, reverse primer"
     rep_origin      4974..5562
                     /direction=RIGHT
                     /label=ori
                     /note="high-copy-number ColE1/pMB1/pBR322/pUC origin of
                     replication"
     primer_bind     5463..5482
                     /label=pBR322ori-F
                     /note="pBR322 origin, forward primer"
     primer_bind     5716..5733
                     /label=L4440
                     /note="L4440 vector, forward primer"
ORIGIN
        1 taatgtgagt tagctcactc attaggcacc ccaggcttta cactttatgc ttccgcggct
       61 cgtatgttgt gtggaattaa gagatttaac catgacgccg ccatccaacg gtcatggggc
      121 gcttagtgcc agaaattcga gccaaccttc tacggcgaat aatggaagta attcattcaa
      181 gagctcagcc gtcccacaga cttcgcctgg tcagccgaga aagggccaaa acggttctaa
      241 tactatagaa gatatcaaca ataatcgtaa tccaacttcc catgcgaata ggaaggtagt
      301 aatagaaagc aacaactcag atgacgaatc catgcaggat accaacggca caagtaatca
      361 ttatcccaaa gtttcgcgca agaaaaatga tatctcctct gcttcatcgt cccgaatgga
      421 agataacgaa cccagcgcaa cgaacatcaa taatgccgca gatgatacca tactaagaca
      481 actattgccc aagaatagga gagtaacgtc agggagaagg actacaagcg ccgccggtgg
      541 tataagaaaa ataagtggct ccatcaagaa aatggtgagc aagggcgagg aggataacat
      601 ggccatcatc aaggagttca tgcgcttcaa ggtgcacatg gagggctccg tgaacggcca
      661 cgagttcgag atcgagggcg agggcgaggg ccgcccctac gagggcaccc agaccgccaa
      721 gctgaaggtg accaagggtg gccccctgcc cttcgcctgg gacatcctgt cccctcagtt
      781 catgtacggc tccaaggcct acgtgaagca ccccgccgac atccccgact acttgaagct
      841 gtccttcccc gagggcttca agtgggagcg cgtgatgaac ttcgaggacg gcggcgtggt
      901 gaccgtgacc caggactcct ccctgcagga cggcgagttc atctacaagg tgaagctgcg
      961 cggcaccaac ttcccctccg acggccccgt aatgcagaag aagaccatgg gctgggaggc
     1021 ctcctccgag cggatgtacc ccgaggacgg cgccctgaag ggcgagatca agcagaggct
     1081 gaagctgaag gacggcggcc actacgacgc tgaggtcaag accacctaca aggccaagaa
     1141 gcccgtgcag ctgcccggcg cctacaacgt caacatcaag ttggacatca cctcccacaa
     1201 cgaggactac accatcgtgg aacagtacga acgcgccgag ggccgccact ccaccggcgg
     1261 catggacgag ctgtacaagg tcgacggtgc aggcgccggg gctggtgctg gggcaggtac
     1321 ccctaaagat ccagccaaac ctccggccaa ggcacaagtt gtgggatggc caccggtgag
     1381 atcataccgg aagaacgtga tggtttcctg ccaaaaatca agcggtggcc cggaggcggc
     1441 ggcgttcgtg aaggtatcac ccgggtaact cgagtaagct tggtaccgcg gctagctaag
     1501 atccgctcta accgaaaagg aaggagttag acaacctgaa gtctaggtcc ctatttattt
     1561 ttttatagtt atgttagtat taagaacgtt atttatattt caaatttttc ttttttttct
     1621 gtacagacgc gtgtacgcat gtaacattat actgaaaacc ttgcttgaga aggttttggg
     1681 acgctcgaag atccagctca gcgtacgtcg acactggatg gcggcgttag tatcgaatcg
     1741 acagcagtat agcgaccagc attcacatac gattgacgca tgatattact ttctgcgcac
     1801 ttaacttcgc atctgggcag atgatgtcga ggcgaaaaaa aatataaatc acgctaacat
     1861 ttgattaaaa tagaacaact acaatataaa aaaactatac aaatgacaag ttcttgaaaa
     1921 caagaatctt tttattgtca gtactgatta ggggcagggc atgctcatgt agagcgcctg
     1981 ctcgccgtcc gaggcggtgc cgtcgtacag ggcggtgtcc aggccgcaga gggtgaaccc
     2041 catccgccgg tacgcgtgga tcgccggtgc gttgacgttg gtgacctcca gccagaggtg
     2101 cccggcgccc cgctcgcggg cgaactccgt cgcgagcccc atcaacgcgc gcccgacccc
     2161 gtgcccccgg tgctccgggg cgacctcgat gtcctcgacg gtcagccggc ggttccagcc
     2221 ggagtacgag acgaccacga agcccgccag gtcgccgtcg tccccgtacg cgacgaacgt
     2281 ccgggagtcc gggtcgccgt cctccccgtc gtccgattcg tcgtccgatt cgtcgtcggg
     2341 gaacaccttg gtcaggggcg ggtccaccgg cacctcccgc agggtgaagc cgtccccggt
     2401 ggcggtgacg cggaagacgg tgtcggtggt gaaggaccca tccagtgcct cgatggcctc
     2461 ggcgtccccc gggacactgg tgcggtaccg gtaagccgtg tcgtcaagag tggtacccat
     2521 ggttgtttat gttcggatgt gatgtgagaa ctgtatccta gcaagatttt aaaaggaagt
     2581 atatgaaaga agaacctcag tggcaaatcc taacctttta tatttctcta caggggcgcg
     2641 gcgtggggac aattcaacgc gtctgtgagg ggagcgtttc cctgctcgca ggtctgcagc
     2701 gaggagccgt aatttttgct tcgcgccgtg cggccatcaa aatgtatgga tgcaaatgat
     2761 tatacatggg gatgtatggg ctaaatgtac gggcgacagt cacatcatgc ccctgagctg
     2821 cgcacgtcaa gactgtcaag gagggtattc tgggcctcca tgtcgctggc cgggtgaccc
     2881 ggcggggaca aggcaagctc agtgtccctt ctcgctgtct tttcgaaaga gtcatatgta
     2941 taccggcaat agtaacttgc ctgatttatg cataatgccg ttgtatttgc tagccagttt
     3001 tccaccgctg tctgtgggtt gcgaccatgc tacctggtac ctaggaataa cttcaccgta
     3061 aacaatattt tctcttgcaa cgtcaatcaa tttggttgcg atacccaact tccttgctgt
     3121 cctgcacacc caaattctcg atatgccaat cttaaaatcg gggtacacat tctgtaccaa
     3181 tcttctagaa tcataaacca tccaacgtcc acgactagat gttttaccat tgcccccata
     3241 aaggttctct ataattatta ttccgaccgc cctgtcattt cttatgtata caaacgcttt
     3301 gcctttttct tctgtggtac tgttccaaat gacattctca tcgtgtggcg cattcagctc
     3361 gttattcact agtgtcatta tctccgtcat ggtaatagtg gactcttgtt ccaaactgga
     3421 acaacactca actctatctc gggctattct tttgatttat aagggatttt gccgatttcg
     3481 gtctattggt taaaaaatga gctgatttaa caaaaattta acgcgaattt taacaaaata
     3541 ttaacgttta caattttatg gtgcactctc agtacaatct gctctgatgc cgcatagtta
     3601 agccagcccc gacacccgcc aacacccgct gacgcgccct gacgggcttg tctgctcccg
     3661 gcatccgctt acagacaagc tgtgaccgtc tccgggagct gcatgtgtca gaggttttca
     3721 ccgtcatcac cgaaacgcgc gagacgaaag ggcctcgtga tacgcctatt tttataggtt
     3781 aatgtcatga taataatggt ttcttagacg tcaggtggca cttttcgggg aaatgtgcgc
     3841 ggaaccccta tttgtttatt tttctaaata cattcaaata tgtatccgct catgagacaa
     3901 taaccctgat aaatgcttca ataatattga aaaaggaaga gtatgagtat tcaacatttc
     3961 cgtgtcgccc ttattccctt ttttgcggca ttttgccttc ctgtttttgc tcacccagaa
     4021 acgctggtga aagtaaaaga tgctgaagat cagttgggtg cacgagtggg ttacatcgaa
     4081 ctggatctca acagcggtaa gatccttgag agttttcgcc ccgaagaacg ttttccaatg
     4141 atgagcactt ttaaagttct gctatgtggc gcggtattat cccgtattga cgccgggcaa
     4201 gagcaactcg gtcgccgcat acactattct cagaatgact tggttgagta ctcaccagtc
     4261 acagaaaagc atcttacgga tggcatgaca gtaagagaat tatgcagtgc tgccataacc
     4321 atgagtgata acactgcggc caacttactt ctgacaacga tcggaggacc gaaggagcta
     4381 accgcttttt tgcacaacat gggggatcat gtaactcgcc ttgatcgttg ggaaccggag
     4441 ctgaatgaag ccataccaaa cgacgagcgt gacaccacga tgcctgtagc aatggcaaca
     4501 acgttgcgca aactattaac tggcgaacta cttactctag cttcccggca acaattaata
     4561 gactggatgg aggcggataa agttgcagga ccacttctgc gctcggccct tccggctggc
     4621 tggtttattg ctgataaatc tggagccggt gagcgtgggt ctcgcggtat cattgcagca
     4681 ctggggccag atggtaagcc ctcccgtatc gtagttatct acacgacggg gagtcaggca
     4741 actatggatg aacgaaatag acagatcgct gagataggtg cctcactgat taagcattgg
     4801 taactgtcag accaagttta ctcatatata ctttagattg atttaaaact tcatttttaa
     4861 tttaaaagga tctaggtgaa gatccttttt gataatctca tgaccaaaat cccttaacgt
     4921 gagttttcgt tccactgagc gtcagacccc gtagaaaaga tcaaaggatc ttcttgagat
     4981 cctttttttc tgcgcgtaat ctgctgcttg caaacaaaaa aaccaccgct accagcggtg
     5041 gtttgtttgc cggatcaaga gctaccaact ctttttccga aggtaactgg cttcagcaga
     5101 gcgcagatac caaatactgt tcttctagtg tagccgtagt taggccacca cttcaagaac
     5161 tctgtagcac cgcctacata cctcgctctg ctaatcctgt taccagtggc tgctgccagt
     5221 ggcgataagt cgtgtcttac cgggttggac tcaagacgat agttaccgga taaggcacag
     5281 cggtcgggct gaacgggggg ttcgtgcaca cagcccagct tggagcgaac gacctacacc
     5341 gaactgagat acctacagcg tgagctatga gaaagcgcca cgcttcccga agggagaaag
     5401 gcggacaggt atccggtaag cggcagggtc ggaacaggag agcgcacgag ggagcttcca
     5461 gggggaaacg cctggtatct ttatagtcct gtcgggtttc gccacctctg acttgagcgt
     5521 cgatttttgt gatgctcgtc aggggggcgg agcctatgga aaaacgccag caacgcggcc
     5581 tttttacggt tcctggcctt ttgctggcct tttgctcaca tgttctttcc tgcgttatcc
     5641 cctgattctg tggataaccg tattaccgcc tttgagtgag ctgataccgc tcgccgcagc
     5701 cgaacgaccg agcgcagcga gtcagtgagc gaggaagcgg aagagcgccc aatacgcaaa
     5761 ccgcctctcc ccgcgcgttg gccgattcat taatgcagct ggcacgacag gtttcccgac
     5821 tggaaagcgg gcagtgagcg caacgcaat
//
