LOCUS       G23 5849 bp ds-DNA circular 07-OCT-2017
DEFINITION  .
ACCESSION
VERSION
SOURCE      .
  ORGANISM  .
COMMENT
COMMENT     ApEinfo:methylated:1
FEATURES             Location/Qualifiers
     CDS             1..497
                     /label=CDC14_CDS
                     /ApEinfo_fwdcolor="#49c837"
                     /ApEinfo_revcolor="#49c837"
                     /ApEinfo_graphicformat="arrow_data {{0 1 2 0 0 -1} {} 0}
                     width 5 offset 0"
     misc_feature    498..1205
                     /label=mCherry coding sequence
                     /ApEinfo_fwdcolor="#d9264a"
                     /ApEinfo_revcolor="#d9264a"
                     /ApEinfo_graphicformat="arrow_data {{0 1 2 0 0 -1} {} 0}
                     width 5 offset 0"
     misc_feature    complement(1634..1873)
                     /label=tAGTEF (terminator)
                     /ApEinfo_fwdcolor="#ff8000"
                     /ApEinfo_revcolor="#ff8000"
                     /ApEinfo_graphicformat="arrow_data {{0 1 2 0 0 -1} {} 0}
                     width 5 offset 0"
     misc_feature    1206..1211
                     /label=S3 sequence
                     /ApEinfo_fwdcolor="#639c97"
                     /ApEinfo_revcolor="#639c97"
                     /ApEinfo_graphicformat="arrow_data {{0 1 2 0 0 -1} {} 0}
                     width 5 offset 0"
     CDS             complement(1874..2437)
                     /label=Nat1 CDS Resistance
                     /ApEinfo_fwdcolor="#6fd22d"
                     /ApEinfo_revcolor="#80ff00"
                     /ApEinfo_graphicformat="arrow_data {{0 1 2 0 0 -1} {} 0}
                     width 5 offset 0"
     misc_feature    1212..1241
                     /label=5GA linker
                     /ApEinfo_fwdcolor="#bac9c1"
                     /ApEinfo_revcolor="#bac9c1"
                     /ApEinfo_graphicformat="arrow_data {{0 1 2 0 0 -1} {} 0}
                     width 5 offset 0"
     promoter        complement(2447..2825)
                     /label=pAgTEF promoter
                     /ApEinfo_fwdcolor="#ff80c0"
                     /ApEinfo_revcolor="#ff0080"
                     /ApEinfo_graphicformat="arrow_data {{0 1 2 0 0 -1} {} 0}
                     width 5 offset 0"
     misc_feature    1242..1391
                     /label=IAA71-114
                     /ApEinfo_fwdcolor="#cebb31"
                     /ApEinfo_revcolor="#cebb31"
                     /ApEinfo_graphicformat="arrow_data {{0 1 2 0 0 -1} {} 0}
                     width 5 offset 0"
     terminator      1428..1617
                     /gene="TCYC1"
                     /label=TCYC1
                     /ApEinfo_fwdcolor="#ffbc24"
                     /ApEinfo_revcolor="#ff6e36"
                     /ApEinfo_graphicformat="arrow_data {{0 1 2 0 0 -1} {} 0}
                     width 5 offset 0"
     3'UTR           2826..3318
                     /label=CDC14_down
                     /ApEinfo_fwdcolor="#84956a"
                     /ApEinfo_revcolor="#84956a"
                     /ApEinfo_graphicformat="arrow_data {{0 1 2 0 0 -1} {} 0}
                     width 5 offset 0"
     gene            3495..5724
                     /label=ColE1-AmpR
                     /ApEinfo_fwdcolor="#ff33e4"
                     /ApEinfo_revcolor="#ff33e4"
                     /ApEinfo_graphicformat="arrow_data {{0 1 2 0 0 -1} {} 0}
                     width 5 offset 0"
     CDS             1392..1394
                     /gene="yEGFP"
                     /codon_start="0"
                     /label=STOP codon
                     /ApEinfo_fwdcolor="#af456d"
                     /ApEinfo_revcolor="#af456d"
                     /ApEinfo_graphicformat="arrow_data {{0 1 2 0 0 -1} {} 0}
                     width 5 offset 0"
ORIGIN
        1 aattaagaga tttaaccatg acgccgccat ccaacggtca tggggcgctt agtgccagaa
       61 attcgagcca accttctacg gcgaataatg gaagtaattc attcaagagc tcagccgtcc
      121 cacagacttc gcctggtcag ccgagaaagg gccaaaacgg ttctaatact atagaagata
      181 tcaacaataa tcgtaatcca acttcccatg cgaataggaa ggtagtaata gaaagcaaca
      241 actcagatga cgaatccatg caggatacca acggcacaag taatcattat cccaaagttt
      301 cgcgcaagaa aaatgatatc tcctctgctt catcgtcccg aatggaagat aacgaaccca
      361 gcgcaacgaa catcaataat gccgcagatg ataccatact aagacaacta ttgcccaaga
      421 ataggagagt aacgtcaggg agaaggacta caagcgccgc cggtggtata agaaaaataa
      481 gtggctccat caagaaaatg gtgagcaagg gcgaggagga taacatggcc atcatcaagg
      541 agttcatgcg cttcaaggtg cacatggagg gctccgtgaa cggccacgag ttcgagatcg
      601 agggcgaggg cgagggccgc ccctacgagg gcacccagac cgccaagctg aaggtgacca
      661 agggtggccc cctgcccttc gcctgggaca tcctgtcccc tcagttcatg tacggctcca
      721 aggcctacgt gaagcacccc gccgacatcc ccgactactt gaagctgtcc ttccccgagg
      781 gcttcaagtg ggagcgcgtg atgaacttcg aggacggcgg cgtggtgacc gtgacccagg
      841 actcctccct gcaggacggc gagttcatct acaaggtgaa gctgcgcggc accaacttcc
      901 cctccgacgg ccccgtaatg cagaagaaga ccatgggctg ggaggcctcc tccgagcgga
      961 tgtaccccga ggacggcgcc ctgaagggcg agatcaagca gaggctgaag ctgaaggacg
     1021 gcggccacta cgacgctgag gtcaagacca cctacaaggc caagaagccc gtgcagctgc
     1081 ccggcgccta caacgtcaac atcaagttgg acatcacctc ccacaacgag gactacacca
     1141 tcgtggaaca gtacgaacgc gccgagggcc gccactccac cggcggcatg gacgagctgt
     1201 acaaggtcga cGGTGCAGGC GCCGGGGCTG GTGCTGGGGC AggtacCCCT AAAGATCCAG
     1261 CCAAACCTCC GGCCAcGGCA CAAGTTGTGG GATGGCCACC GGTGAGATCA TACCGGAAGA
     1321 ACGTGATGGT TTCCTGCCAA AAATCAAGCG GTGGCCCGGA GGCGGCGGCG TTCGTGAAGG
     1381 TATCACCCGG Gtaactcgag taagcttggt accgcggcta gctaagatcc gctctaaccg
     1441 aaaaggaagg agttagacaa cctgaagtct aggtccctat ttattttttt atagttatgt
     1501 tagtattaag aacgttattt atatttcaaa tttttctttt ttttctgtac agacgcgtgt
     1561 acgcatgtaa cattatactg aaaaccttgc ttgagaaggt tttgggacgc tcgaagatcc
     1621 agctcagcgt acgtcgacac tggatggcgg cgttagtatc gaatcgacag cagtatagcg
     1681 accagcattc acatacgatt gacgcatgat attactttct gcgcacttaa cttcgcatct
     1741 gggcagatga tgtcgaggcg aaaaaaaata taaatcacgc taacatttga ttaaaataga
     1801 acaactacaa tataaaaaaa ctatacaaat gacaagttct tgaaaacaag aatcttttta
     1861 ttgtcagtac tgattagggg cagggcatgc tcatgtagag cgcctgctcg ccgtccgagg
     1921 cggtgccgtc gtacagggcg gtgtccaggc cgcagagggt gaaccccatc cgccggtacg
     1981 cgtggatcgc cggtgcgttg acgttggtga cctccagcca gaggtgcccg gcgccccgct
     2041 cgcgggcgaa ctccgtcgcg agccccatca acgcgcgccc gaccccgtgc ccccggtgct
     2101 ccggggcgac ctcgatgtcc tcgacggtca gccggcggtt ccagccggag tacgagacga
     2161 ccacgaagcc cgccaggtcg ccgtcgtccc cgtacgcgac gaacgtccgg gagtccgggt
     2221 cgccgtcctc cccgtcgtcc gattcgtcgt ccgattcgtc gtcggggaac accttggtca
     2281 ggggcgggtc caccggcacc tcccgcaggg tgaagccgtc cccggtggcg gtgacgcgga
     2341 agacggtgtc ggtggtgaag gacccatcca gtgcctcgat ggcctcggcg tcccccggga
     2401 cactggtgcg gtaccggtaa gccgtgtcgt caagagtggt acccatggtt gtttatgttc
     2461 ggatgtgatg tgagaactgt atcctagcaa gattttaaaa ggaagtatat gaaagaagaa
     2521 cctcagtggc aaatcctaac cttttatatt tctctacagg ggcgcggcgt ggggacaatt
     2581 caacgcgtct gtgaggggag cgtttccctg ctcgcaggtc tgcagcgagg agccgtaatt
     2641 tttgcttcgc gccgtgcggc catcaaaatg tatggatgca aatgattata catggggatg
     2701 tatgggctaa atgtacgggc gacagtcaca tcatgcccct gagctgcgca cgtcaagact
     2761 gtcaaggagg gtattctggg cctccatgtc gctggccggg tgacccggcg gggacaaggc
     2821 aagctcagtg tcccttctcg ctgtcttttc gaaagagtca tatgtatacc ggcaatagta
     2881 acttgcctga tttatgcata atgccgttgt atttgctagc cagttttcca ccgctgtctg
     2941 tgggttgcga ccatgctacc tggtacctag gaataacttc accgtaaaca atattttctc
     3001 ttgcaacgtc aatcaatttg gttgcgatac ccaacttcct tgctgtcctg cacacccaaa
     3061 ttctcgatat gccaatctta aaatcggggt acacattctg taccaatctt ctagaatcat
     3121 aaaccatcca acgtccacga ctagatgttt taccattgcc cccataaagg ttctctataa
     3181 ttattattcc gaccgccctg tcatttctta tgtatacaaa cgctttgcct ttttcttctg
     3241 tggtactgtt ccaaatgaca ttctcatcgt gtggcgcatt cagctcgtta ttcactagtg
     3301 tcattatctc cgtcatggta atagtggact cttgttccaa actggaacaa cactcaaccc
     3361 tatctcgggc tattcttttg atttataagg gattttgccg atttcggcct attggttaaa
     3421 aaatgagctg atttaacaaa aatttaacgc gaattttaac aaaatattaa cgtttacaat
     3481 tttatggtgc actctcagta caatctgctc tgatgccgca tagttaagcc agccccgaca
     3541 cccgccaaca cccgctgacg cgccctgacg ggcttgtctg ctcccggcat ccgcttacag
     3601 acaagctgtg accgtctccg ggagctgcat gtgtcagagg ttttcaccgt catcaccgaa
     3661 acgcgcgaga cgaaagggcc tcgtgatacg cctattttta taggttaatg tcatgataat
     3721 aatggtttct tagacgtcag gtggcacttt tcggggaaat gtgcgcggaa cccctatttg
     3781 tttatttttc taaatacatt caaatatgta tccgctcatg agacaataac cctgataaat
     3841 gcttcaataa tattgaaaaa ggaagagtat gagtattcaa catttccgtg tcgcccttat
     3901 tccctttttt gcggcatttt gccttcctgt ttttgctcac ccagaaacgc tggtgaaagt
     3961 aaaagatgct gaagatcagt tgggtgcacg agtgggttac atcgaactgg atctcaacag
     4021 cggtaagatc cttgagagtt ttcgccccga agaacgtttt ccaatgatga gcacttttaa
     4081 agttctgcta tgtggcgcgg tattatcccg tattgacgcc gggcaagagc aactcggtcg
     4141 ccgcatacac tattctcaga atgacttggt tgagtactca ccagtcacag aaaagcatct
     4201 tacggatggc atgacagtaa gagaattatg cagtgctgcc ataaccatga gtgataacac
     4261 tgcggccaac ttacttctga caacgatcgg aggaccgaag gagctaaccg cttttttgca
     4321 caacatgggg gatcatgtaa ctcgccttga tcgttgggaa ccggagctga atgaagccat
     4381 accaaacgac gagcgtgaca ccacgatgcc tgtagcaatg gcaacaacgt tgcgcaaact
     4441 attaactggc gaactactta ctctagcttc ccggcaacaa ttaatagact ggatggaggc
     4501 ggataaagtt gcaggaccac ttctgcgctc ggcccttccg gctggctggt ttattgctga
     4561 taaatctgga gccggtgagc gtgggtctcg cggtatcatt gcagcactgg ggccagatgg
     4621 taagccctcc cgtatcgtag ttatctacac gacggggagt caggcaacta tggatgaacg
     4681 aaatagacag atcgctgaga taggtgcctc actgattaag cattggtaac tgtcagacca
     4741 agtttactca tatatacttt agattgattt aaaacttcat ttttaattta aaaggatcta
     4801 ggtgaagatc ctttttgata atctcatgac caaaatccct taacgtgagt tttcgttcca
     4861 ctgagcgtca gaccccgtag aaaagatcaa aggatcttct tgagatcctt tttttctgcg
     4921 cgtaatctgc tgcttgcaaa caaaaaaacc accgctacca gcggtggttt gtttgccgga
     4981 tcaagagcta ccaactcttt ttccgaaggt aactggcttc agcagagcgc agataccaaa
     5041 tactgtcctt ctagtgtagc cgtagttagg ccaccacttc aagaactctg tagcaccgcc
     5101 tacatacctc gctctgctaa tcctgttacc agtggctgct gccagtggcg ataagtcgtg
     5161 tcttaccggg ttggactcaa gacgatagtt accggataag gcgcagcggt cgggctgaac
     5221 ggggggttcg tgcacacagc ccagcttgga gcgaacgacc tacaccgaac tgagatacct
     5281 acagcgtgag cattgagaaa gcgccacgct tcccgaaggg agaaaggcgg acaggtatcc
     5341 ggtaagcggc agggtcggaa caggagagcg cacgagggag cttccagggg gaaacgcctg
     5401 gtatctttat agtcctgtcg ggtttcgcca cctctgactt gagcgtcgat ttttgtgatg
     5461 ctcgtcaggg gggcggagcc tatggaaaaa cgccagcaac gcggcctttt tacggttcct
     5521 ggccttttgc tggccttttg ctcacatgtt ctttcctgcg ttatcccctg attctgtgga
     5581 taaccgtatt accgcctttg agtgagctga taccgctcgc cgcagccgaa cgaccgagcg
     5641 cagcgagtca gtgagcgagg aagcggaaga gcgcccaata cgcaaaccgc ctctccccgc
     5701 gcgttggccg attcattaat gcagctggca cgacaggttt cccgactgga aagcgggcag
     5761 tgagcgcaac gcaattaatg tgagttagct cactcattag gcaccccagg ctttacactt
     5821 tatgcttccg cggctcgtat gttgtgtgg
//
